>Addgene plasmid #116332 | pHAGE-ERBB2-G776S | addgene full sequence | sequence record 250579 | Addgene NGS Result
TGGAAGGGCTAATTCACTCCCAAAGAAGACAAGATATCCTTGATCTGTGGATCTACCACACACAAGGCTA
CTTCCCTGATTAGCAGAACTACACACCAGGGCCAGGGGTCAGATATCCACTGACCTTTGGATGGTGCTAC
AAGCTAGTACCAGTTGAGCCAGATAAGGTAGAAGAGGCCAATAAAGGAGAGAACACCAGCTTGTTACACC
CTGTGAGCCTGCATGGGATGGATGACCCGGAGAGAGAAGTGTTAGAGTGGAGGTTTGACAGCCGCCTAGC
ATTTCATCACGTGGCCCGAGAGCTGCATCCGGAGTACTTCAAGAACTGCTGATATCGAGCTTGCTACAAG
GGACTTTCCGCTGGGGACTTTCCAGGGAGGCGTGGCCTGGGCGGGACTGGGGAGTGGCGAGCCCTCAGAT
CCTGCATATAAGCAGCTGCTTTTTGCCTGTACTGGGTCTCTCTGGTTAGACCAGATCTGAGCCTGGGAGC
TCTCTGGCTAACTAGGGAACCCACTGCTTAAGCCTCAATAAAGCTTGCCTTGAGTGCTTCAAGTAGTGTG
TGCCCGTCTGTTGTGTGACTCTGGTAACTAGAGATCCCTCAGACCCTTTTAGTCAGTGTGGAAAATCTCT
AGCAGTGGCGCCCGAACAGGGACTTGAAAGCGAAAGGGAAACCAGAGGAGCTCTCTCGACGCAGGACTCG
GCTTGCTGAAGCGCGCACGGCAAGAGGCGAGGGGCGGCGACTGGTGAGTACGCCAAAAATTTTGACTAGC
GGAGGCTAGAAGGAGAGAGATGGGTGCGAGAGCGTCAGTATTAAGCGGGGGAGAATTAGATCGCGATGGG
AAAAAATTCGGTTAAGGCCAGGGGGAAAGAAAAAATATAAATTAAAACATATAGTATGGGCAAGCAGGGA
GCTAGAACGATTCGCAGTTAATCCTGGCCTGTTAGAAACATCAGAAGGCTGTAGACAAATACTGGGACAG
CTACAACCATCCCTTCAGACAGGATCAGAAGAACTTAGATCATTATATAATACAGTAGCAACCCTCTATT
GTGTGCATCAAAGGATAGAGATAAAAGACACCAAGGAAGCTTTAGACAAGATAGAGGAAGAGCAAAACAA
AAGTAAGACCACCGCACAGCAAGCGGCCGGCCGCTGATCTTCAGACCTGGAGGAGGAGATATGAGGGACA
ATTGGAGAAGTGAATTATATAAATATAAAGTAGTAAAAATTGAACCATTAGGAGTAGCACCCACCAAGGC
AAAGAGAAGAGTGGTGCAGAGAGAAAAAAGAGCAGTGGGAATAGGAGCTTTGTTCCTTGGGTTCTTGGGA
GCAGCAGGAAGCACTATGGGCGCAGCGTCAATGACGCTGACGGTACAGGCCAGACAATTATTGTCTGGTA
TAGTGCAGCAGCAGAACAATTTGCTGAGGGCTATTGAGGCGCAACAGCATCTGTTGCAACTCACAGTCTG
GGGCATCAAGCAGCTCCAGGCAAGAATCCTGGCTGTGGAAAGATACCTAAAGGATCAACAGCTCCTGGGG
ATTTGGGGTTGCTCTGGAAAACTCATTTGCACCACTGCTGTGCCTTGGAATGCTAGTTGGAGTAATAAAT
CTCTGGAACAGATTTGGAATCACACGACCTGGATGGAGTGGGACAGAGAAATTAACAATTACACAAGCTT
AATACACTCCTTAATTGAAGAATCGCAAAACCAGCAAGAAAAGAATGAACAAGAATTATTGGAATTAGAT
AAATGGGCAAGTTTGTGGAATTGGTTTAACATAACAAATTGGCTGTGGTATATAAAATTATTCATAATGA
TAGTAGGAGGCTTGGTAGGTTTAAGAATAGTTTTTGCTGTACTTTCTATAGTGAATAGAGTTAGGCAGGG
ATATTCACCATTATCGTTTCAGACCCACCTCCCAACCCCGAGGGGACCCGACAGGCCCGAAGGAATAGAA
GAAGAAGGTGGAGAGAGAGACAGAGACAGATCCATTCGATTAGTGAACGGATCTCGACGGTATCGCCGAA
TTCACAAATGGCAGTATTCATCCACAATTTTAAAAGAAAAGGGGGGATTGGGGGGTACAGTGCAGGGGAA
AGAATAGTAGACATAATAGCAACAGACATACAAACTAAAGAATTACAAAAACAAATTACAAAAATTCAAA
ATTTTCGGGTTTATTACAGGGACAGCAGAGATCCAGTTTGGACTAGTCGTGAGGCTCCGGTGCCCGTCAG
TGGGCAGAGCGCACATCGCCCACAGTCCCCGAGAAGTTGGGGGGAGGGGTCGGCAATTGAACCGGTGCCT
AGAGAAGGTGGCGCGGGGTAAACTGGGAAAGTGATGTCGTGTACTGGCTCCGCCTTTTTCCCGAGGGTGG
GGGAGAACCGTATATAAGTGCAGTAGTCGCCGTGAACGTTCTTTTTCGCAACGGGTTTGCCGCCAGAACA
CAGGTAAGTGCCGTGTGTGGTTCCCGCGGGCCTGGCCTCTTTACGGGTTATGGCCCTTGCGTGCCTTGAA
TTACTTCCACCTGGCTGCAGTACGTGATTCTTGATCCCGAGCTTCGGGTTGGAAGTGGGTGGGAGAGTTC
GAGGCCTTGCGCTTAAGGAGCCCCTTCGCCTCGTGCTTGAGTTGAGGCCTGGCCTGGGCGCTGGGGCCGC
CGCGTGCGAATCTGGTGGCACCTTCGCGCCTGTCTCGCTGCTTTCGATAAGTCTCTAGCCATTTAAAATT
TTTGATGACCTGCTGCGACGCTTTTTTTCTGGCAAGATAGTCTTGTAAATGCGGGCCAAGATCTGCACAC
TGGTATTTCGGTTTTTGGGGCCGCGGGCGGCGACGGGGCCCGTGCGTCCCAGCGCACATGTTCGGCGAGG
CGGGGCCTGCGAGCGCGGCCACCGAGAATCGGACGGGGGTAGTCTCAAGCTGGCCGGCCTGCTCTGGTGC
CTGGCCTCGCGCCGCCGTGTATCGCCCCGCCCTGGGCGGCAAGGCTGGCCCGGTCGGCACCAGTTGCGTG
AGCGGAAAGATGGCCGCTTCCCGGCCCTGCTGCAGGGAGCTCAAAATGGAGGACGCGGCGCTCGGGAGAG
CGGGCGGGTGAGTCACCCACACAAAGGAAAAGGGCCTTTCCGTCCTCAGCCGTCGCTTCATGTGACTCCA
CGGAGTACCGGGCGCCGTCCAGGCACCTCGATTAGTTCTCGAGCTTTTGGAGTACGTCGTCTTTAGGTTG
GGGGGAGGGGTTTTATGCGATGGAGTTTCCCCACACTGAGTGGGTGGAGACTGAAGTTAGGCCAGCTTGG
CACTTGATGTAATTCTCCTTGGAATTTGCCCTTTTTGAGTTTGGATCTTGGTTCATTCTCAAGCCTCAGA
CAGTGGTTCAAAGTTTTTTTCTTCCATTTCAGGTGTCGTGAAGCGGCCCTGCAGATATCAACAAGTTTGT
ACAAAAAAGCAGGCACCATGGAGCTGGCGGCCTTGTGCCGCTGGGGGCTCCTCCTCGCCCTCTTGCCCCC
CGGAGCCGCGAGCACCCAAGTGTGCACCGGCACAGACATGAAGCTGCGGCTCCCTGCCAGTCCCGAGACC
CACCTGGACATGCTCCGCCACCTCTACCAGGGCTGCCAGGTGGTGCAGGGAAACCTGGAACTCACCTACC
TGCCCACCAATGCCAGCCTGTCCTTCCTGCAGGATATCCAGGAGGTGCAGGGCTACGTGCTCATCGCTCA
CAACCAAGTGAGGCAGGTCCCACTGCAGAGGCTGCGGATTGTGCGAGGCACCCAGCTCTTTGAGGACAAC
TATGCCCTGGCCGTGCTAGACAATGGAGACCCGCTGAACAATACCACCCCTGTCACAGGGGCCTCCCCAG
GAGGCCTGCGGGAGCTGCAGCTTCGAAGCCTCACAGAGATCTTGAAAGGAGGGGTCTTGATCCAGCGGAA
CCCCCAGCTCTGCTACCAGGACACGATTTTGTGGAAGGACATCTTCCACAAGAACAACCAGCTGGCTCTC
ACACTGATAGACACCAACCGCTCTCGGGCCTGCCACCCCTGTTCTCCGATGTGTAAGGGCTCCCGCTGCT
GGGGAGAGAGTTCTGAGGATTGTCAGAGCCTGACGCGCACTGTCTGTGCCGGTGGCTGTGCCCGCTGCAA
GGGGCCACTGCCCACTGACTGCTGCCATGAGCAGTGTGCTGCCGGCTGCACGGGCCCCAAGCACTCTGAC
TGCCTGGCCTGCCTCCACTTCAACCACAGTGGCATCTGTGAGCTGCACTGCCCAGCCCTGGTCACCTACA
ACACAGACACGTTTGAGTCCATGCCCAATCCCGAGGGCCGGTATACATTCGGCGCCAGCTGTGTGACTGC
CTGTCCCTACAACTACCTTTCTACGGACGTGGGATCCTGCACCCTCGTCTGCCCCCTGCACAACCAAGAG
GTGACAGCAGAGGATGGAACACAGCGGTGTGAGAAGTGCAGCAAGCCCTGTGCCCGAGTGTGCTATGGTC
TGGGCATGGAGCACTTGCGAGAGGTGAGGGCAGTTACCAGTGCCAATATCCAGGAGTTTGCTGGCTGCAA
GAAGATCTTTGGGAGCCTGGCATTTCTGCCGGAGAGCTTTGATGGGGACCCAGCCTCCAACACTGCCCCG
CTCCAGCCAGAGCAGCTCCAAGTGTTTGAGACTCTGGAAGAGATCACAGGTTACCTATACATCTCAGCAT
GGCCGGACAGCCTGCCTGACCTCAGCGTCTTCCAGAACCTGCAAGTAATCCGGGGACGAATTCTGCACAA
TGGCGCCTACTCGCTGACCCTGCAAGGGCTGGGCATCAGCTGGCTGGGGCTGCGCTCACTGAGGGAACTG
GGCAGTGGACTGGCCCTCATCCACCATAACACCCACCTCTGCTTCGTGCACACGGTGCCCTGGGACCAGC
TCTTTCGGAACCCGCACCAAGCTCTGCTCCACACTGCCAACCGGCCAGAGGACGAGTGTGTGGGCGAGGG
CCTGGCCTGCCACCAGCTGTGCGCCCGAGGGCACTGCTGGGGTCCAGGGCCCACCCAGTGTGTCAACTGC
AGCCAGTTCCTTCGGGGCCAGGAGTGCGTGGAGGAATGCCGAGTACTGCAGGGGCTCCCCAGGGAGTATG
TGAATGCCAGGCACTGTTTGCCGTGCCACCCTGAGTGTCAGCCCCAGAATGGCTCAGTGACCTGTTTTGG
ACCGGAGGCTGACCAGTGTGTGGCCTGTGCCCACTATAAGGACCCTCCCTTCTGCGTGGCCCGCTGCCCC
AGCGGTGTGAAACCTGACCTCTCCTACATGCCCATCTGGAAGTTTCCAGATGAGGAGGGCGCATGCCAGC
CTTGCCCCATCAACTGCACCCACTCCTGTGTGGACCTGGATGACAAGGGCTGCCCCGCCGAGCAGAGAGC
CAGCCCTCTGACGTCCATCATCTCTGCGGTGGTTGGCATTCTGCTGGTCGTGGTCTTGGGGGTGGTCTTT
GGGATCCTCATCAAGCGACGGCAGCAGAAGATCCGGAAGTACACGATGCGGAGACTGCTGCAGGAAACGG
AGCTGGTGGAGCCGCTGACACCTAGCGGAGCGATGCCCAACCAGGCGCAGATGCGGATCCTGAAAGAGAC
GGAGCTGAGGAAGGTGAAGGTGCTTGGATCTGGCGCTTTTGGCACAGTCTACAAGGGCATCTGGATCCCT
GATGGGGAGAATGTGAAAATTCCAGTGGCCATCAAAGTGTTGAGGGAAAACACATCCCCCAAAGCCAACA
AAGAAATCTTAGACGAAGCATACGTGATGGCTAGTGTGGGCTCCCCATATGTCTCCCGCCTTCTGGGCAT
CTGCCTGACATCCACGGTGCAGCTGGTGACACAGCTTATGCCCTATGGCTGCCTCTTAGACCATGTCCGG
GAAAACCGCGGACGCCTGGGCTCCCAGGACCTGCTGAACTGGTGTATGCAGATTGCCAAGGGGATGAGCT
ACCTGGAGGATGTGCGGCTCGTACACAGGGACTTGGCCGCTCGGAACGTGCTGGTCAAGAGTCCCAACCA
TGTCAAAATTACAGACTTCGGGCTGGCTCGGCTGCTGGACATTGACGAGACAGAGTACCATGCAGATGGG
GGCAAGGTGCCCATCAAGTGGATGGCGCTGGAGTCCATTCTCCGCCGGCGGTTCACCCACCAGAGTGATG
TGTGGAGTTATGGTGTGACTGTGTGGGAGCTGATGACTTTTGGGGCCAAACCTTACGATGGGATCCCAGC
CCGGGAGATCCCTGACCTGCTGGAAAAGGGGGAGCGGCTGCCCCAGCCCCCCATCTGCACCATTGATGTC
TACATGATCATGGTCAAATGTTGGATGATTGACTCTGAATGTCGGCCAAGATTCCGGGAGTTGGTGTCTG
AATTCTCCCGCATGGCCAGGGACCCCCAGCGCTTTGTGGTCATCCAGAATGAGGACTTGGGCCCAGCCAG
TCCCTTGGACAGCACCTTCTACCGCTCACTGCTGGAGGACGATGACATGGGGGACCTGGTGGATGCTGAG
GAGTATCTGGTACCCCAGCAGGGCTTCTTCTGTCCAGACCCTGCCCCGGGCGCTGGGGGCATGGTCCACC
ACAGGCACCGCAGCTCATCTACCAGGAGTGGCGGTGGGGACCTGACACTAGGGCTGGAGCCCTCTGAAGA
GGAGGCCCCCAGGTCTCCACTGGCACCCTCCGAAGGGGCTGGCTCCGATGTATTTGATGGTGACCTGGGA
ATGGGGGCAGCCAAGGGGCTGCAAAGCCTCCCCACACATGACCCCAGCCCTCTACAGCGGTACAGTGAGG
ACCCCACAGTACCCCTGCCCTCTGAGACTGATGGCTACGTTGCCCCCCTGACCTGCAGCCCCCAGCCTGA
ATATGTGAACCAGCCAGATGTTCGGCCCCAGCCCCCTTCGCCCCGAGAGGGCCCTCTGCCTGCTGCCCGA
CCTGCTGGTGCCACTCTGGAAAGGCCCAAGACTCTCTCCCCAGGGAAGAATGGGGTCGTCAAAGACGTTT
TTGCCTTTGGGGGTGCCGTGGAGAACCCCGAGTACTTGACACCCCAGGGAGGAGCTGCCCCTCAGCCCCA
CCCTCCTCCTGCCTTCAGCCCAGCCTTCGACAACCTCTATTACTGGGACCAGGACCCACCAGAGCGGGGG
GCTCCACCCAGCACCTTCAAAGGGACACCTACGGCAGAGAACCCAGAGTACCTGGGTCTGGACGTGCCAG
TGTAGAACCCAGCTTTCTTGTACAAAGTGGTGATATCCAATTAACCCTCACTAAAGGATGAAAGATTTAG
TTGTGAGATATCCCTATAGTGAGTCGTATTACCACCCAACTTTTCTATACAAAGTGGTTGATATCCAGCA
CAGTGGCGGCCGCTCGAGTCTAGAGGGCCCGCGGTTCGAAGGTAAGCCTATCCCTAACCCTCTCCTCGGT
CTCGATTCTACGCGTACCGGTTAGTAATGAGATCCCTCCCCCCCCCNTAACGTTACTGGCCGAAGCCGCT
TGGAATAAGGCCGGTGTGCGTTTGTCTATATGTTATTTTCCACCATATTGCCGTCTTTTGGCAATGTGAG
GGCCCGGAAACCTGGCCCTGTCTTCTTGACGAGCATTCCTAGGGGTCTTTCCCCTCTCGCCAAAGGAATG
CAAGGTCTGTTGAATGTCGTGAAGGAAGCAGTTCCTCTGGAAGCTTCTTGAAGACAAACAACGTCTGTAG
CGACCCTTTGCAGGCAGCGGAACCCCCCACCTGGCGACAGGTGCCTCTGCGGCCAAAAGCCACGTGTATA
AGATACACCTGCAAAGGCGGCACAACCCCAGTGCCACGTTGTGAGTTGGATAGTTGTGGAAAGAGTCAAA
TGGCTCTCCTCAAGCGTATTCAACAAGGGGCTGAAGGATGCCCAGAAGGTACCCCATTGTATGGGATCTG
ATCTGGGGCCTCGGTGCACATGCTTTACATGTGTTTAGTCGAGGTTAAAAAAACGTCTAGGCCCCCCGAA
CCACGGGGACGTGGTTTTCCTTTGAAAAACACGATGATAATATGGCCACACATATGACCGAGTACAAGCC
CACGGTGCGCCTCGCCACCCGCGACGACGTCCCCAGGGCCGTACGCACCCTCGCCGCCGCGTTCGCCGAC
TACCCCGCCACGCGCCACACCGTCGATCCGGACCGCCACATCGAGCGGGTCACCGAGCTGCAAGAACTCT
TCCTCACGCGCGTCGGGCTCGACATCGGCAAGGTGTGGGTCGCGGACGACGGCGCCGCGGTGGCGGTCTG
GACCACGCCGGAGAGCGTCGAAGCGGGGGCGGTGTTCGCCGAGATCGGCCCGCGCATGGCCGAGTTGAGC
GGTTCCCGGCTGGCCGCGCAGCAACAGATGGAAGGCCTCCTGGCGCCGCACCGGCCCAAGGAGCCCGCGT
GGTTCCTGGCCACCGTCGGCGTCTCGCCCGACCACCAGGGCAAGGGTCTGGGCAGCGCCGTCGTGCTCCC
CGGAGTGGAGGCGGCCGAGCGCGCCGGGGTGCCCGCCTTCCTGGAGACCTCCGCGCCCCGCAACCTCCCC
TTCTACGAGCGGCTCGGCTTCACCGTCACCGCCGACGTCGAGGTGCCCGAAGGACCGCGCACCTGGTGCA
TGACCCGCAAGCCCGGTGCCTAAATCGATAGATCCTAATCAACCTCTGGATTACAAAATTTGTGAAAGAT
TGACTGGTATTCTTAACTATGTTGCTCCTTTTACGCTATGTGGATACGCTGCTTTAATGCCTTTGTATCA
TGCTATTGCTTCCCGTATGGCTTTCATTTTCTCCTCCTTGTATAAATCCTGGTTGCTGTCTCTTTATGAG
GAGTTGTGGCCCGTTGTCAGGCAACGTGGCGTGGTGTGCACTGTGTTTGCTGACGCAACCCCCACTGGTT
GGGGCATTGCCACCACCTGTCAGCTCCTTTCCGGGACTTTCGCTTTCCCCCTCCCTATTGCCACGGCGGA
ACTCATCGCCGCCTGCCTTGCCCGCTGCTGGACAGGGGCTCGGCTGTTGGGCACTGACAATTCCGTGGTG
TTGTCGGGGAAATCATCGTCCTTTCCTTGGCTGCTCGCCTGTGTTGCCACCTGGATTCTGCGCGGGACGT
CCTTCTGCTACGTCCCTTCGGCCCTCAATCCAGCGGACCTTCCTTCCCGCGGCCTGCTGCCGGCTCTGCG
GCCTCTTCCGCGTCTTCGCCTTCGCCCTCAGACGAGTCGGATCTCCCTTTGGGCCGCCTCCCCGCCTGAG
ATCCTTTAAGACCAATGACTTACAAGGCAGCTGTAGATCTTAGCCACTTTTTAAAAGAAAAGGGGGGACT
GGAAGGGCTAATTCACTCCCAACGAAGACAAGATCTGCTTTTTGCTTGTACTGGGTCTCTCTGGTTAGAC
CAGATCTGAGCCTGGGAGCTCTCTGGCTAACTAGGGAACCCACTGCTTAAGCCTCAATAAAGCTTGCCTT
GAGTGCTTCAAGTAGTGTGTGCCCGTCTGTTGTGTGACTCTGGTAACTAGAGATCCCTCAGACCCTTTTA
GTCAGTGTGGAAAATCTCTAGCAGTAGTAGTTCATGTCATCTTATTATTCAGTATTTATAACTTGCAAAG
AAATGAATATCAGAGAGTGAGAGGCCCGGGTTAATTAAGGAAAGGGCTAGATCATTCTTGAAGACGAAAG
GGCCTCGTGATACGCCTATTTTTATAGGTTAATGTCATGATAATAATGGTTTCTTAGACGTCAGGTGGCA
CTTTTCGGGGAAATGTGCGCGGAACCCCTATTTGTTTATTTTTCTAAATACATTCAAATATGTATCCGCT
CATGAGACAATAACCCTGATAAATGCTTCAATAATATTGAAAAAGGAAGAGTATGAGTATTCAACATTTC
CGTGTCGCCCTTATTCCCTTTTTTGCGGCATTTTGCCTTCCTGTTTTTGCTCACCCAGAAACGCTGGTGA
AAGTAAAAGATGCTGAAGATCAGTTGGGTGCACGAGTGGGTTACATCGAACTGGATCTCAACAGCGGTAA
GATCCTTGAGAGTTTTCGCCCCGAAGAACGTTTTCCAATGATGAGCACTTTTAAAGTTCTGCTATGTGGC
GCGGTATTATCCCGTGTTGACGCCGGGCAAGAGCAACTCGGTCGCCGCATACACTATTCTCAGAATGACT
TGGTTGAGTACTCACCAGTCACAGAAAAGCATCTTACGGATGGCATGACAGTAAGAGAATTATGCAGTGC
TGCCATAACCATGAGTGATAACACTGCGGCCAACTTACTTCTGACAACGATCGGAGGACCGAAGGAGCTA
ACCGCTTTTTTGCACAACATGGGGGATCATGTAACTCGCCTTGATCGTTGGGAACCGGAGCTGAATGAAG
CCATACCAAACGACGAGCGTGACACCACGATGCCTGTAGCAATGGCAACAACGTTGCGCAAACTATTAAC
TGGCGAACTACTTACTCTAGCTTCCCGGCAACAATTAATAGACTGGATGGAGGCGGATAAAGTTGCAGGA
CCACTTCTGCGCTCGGCCCTTCCGGCTGGCTGGTTTATTGCTGATAAATCTGGAGCCGGTGAGCGTGGGT
CTCGCGGTATCATTGCAGCACTGGGGCCAGATGGTAAGCCCTCCCGTATCGTAGTTATCTACACGACGGG
GAGTCAGGCAACTATGGATGAACGAAATAGACAGATCGCTGAGATAGGTGCCTCACTGATTAAGCATTGG
TAACTGTCAGACCAAGTTTACTCATATATACTTTAGATTGATTTAAAACTTCATTTTTAATTTAAAAGGA
TCTAGGTGAAGATCCTTTTTGATAATCTCATGACCAAAATCCCTTAACGTGAGTTTTCGTTCCACTGAGC
GTCAGACCCCGTAGAAAAGATCAAAGGATCTTCTTGAGATCCTTTTTTTCTGCGCGTAATCTGCTGCTTG
CAAACAAAAAAACCACCGCTACCAGCGGTGGTTTGTTTGCCGGATCAAGAGCTACCAACTCTTTTTCCGA
AGGTAACTGGCTTCAGCAGAGCGCAGATACCAAATACTGTTCTTCTAGTGTAGCCGTAGTTAGGCCACCA
CTTCAAGAACTCTGTAGCACCGCCTACATACCTCGCTCTGCTAATCCTGTTACCAGTGGCTGCTGCCAGT
GGCGATAAGTCGTGTCTTACCGGGTTGGACTCAAGACGATAGTTACCGGATAAGGCGCAGCGGTCGGGCT
GAACGGGGGGTTCGTGCACACAGCCCAGCTTGGAGCGAACGACCTACACCGAACTGAGATACCTACAGCG
TGAGCTATGAGAAAGCGCCACGCTTCCCGAAGGGAGAAAGGCGGACAGGTATCCGGTAAGCGGCAGGGTC
GGAACAGGAGAGCGCACGAGGGAGCTTCCAGGGGGAAACGCCTGGTATCTTTATAGTCCTGTCGGGTTTC
GCCACCTCTGACTTGAGCGTCGATTTTTGTGATGCTCGTCAGGGGGGCGGAGCCTATGGAAAAACGCCAG
CAACGCGGCCTTTTTACGGTTCCTGGCCTTTTGCTGGCCTTTTGCTCACATGTTCTTTCCTGCGTTATCC
CCTGATTCTGTGGATAACCGTATTACCGCCTTTGAGTGAGCTGATACCGCTCGCCGCAGCCGAACGACCG
AGCGCAGCGAGTCAGTGAGCGAGGAAGCGGAAGAGCGCCCAATACGCAAACCGCCTCTCCCCGCGCGTTG
GCCGATTCATTAATGCAGCAAGCTCATGGCTGACTAATTTTTTTTATTTATGCAGAGGCCGAGGCCGCCT
CGGCCTCTGAGCTATTCCAGAAGTAGTGAGGAGGCTTTTTTGGAGGCCTAGGCTTTTGCAAAAAGCTCCC
CGTGGCACGACAGGTTTCCCGACTGGAAAGCGGGCAGTGAGCGCAACGCAATTAATGTGAGTTAGCTCAC
TCATTAGGCACCCCAGGCTTTACACTTTATGCTTCCGGCTCGTATGTTGTGTGGAATTGTGAGCGGATAA
CAATTTCACACAGGAAACAGCTATGACATGATTACGAATTTCACAAATAAAGCATTTTTTTCACTGCATT
CTAGTTGTGGTTTGTCCAAACTCATCAATGTATCTTATCATGTCTGGATCAACTGGATAACTCAAGCTAA
CCAAAATCATCCCAAACTTCCCACCCCATACCCTATTACCACTGCCAATTACCTGTGGTTTCATTTACTC
TAAACCTGTGATTCCTCTGAATTATTTTCATTTTAAAGAAATTGTATTTGTTAAATATGTACTACAAACT
TAGTAGT
Features (pLannotate 1.2.2; 30 found; start..end, strand, type, name):
    377..634     +  LTR            5' LTR (truncated): truncated 5' long terminal repeat (LTR) from HIV-1
    681..806     +  misc_feature   HIV-1 Ψ: packaging signal of human immunodeficiency virus type 1
    790..1128    +  CDS            HIV-1 gag (fragment): gag protein from human immunodeficiency virus 1; gag
   1303..1536    +  misc_feature   RRE: The Rev response element (RRE) of HIV-1 allows for Rev-dependent mRNA export from the nucleus to the cytoplasm.
   1913..2013    +  CDS            Rev (fragment): human immunodeficiency virus 1 (HIV-1) Rev protein; rev; enhances nuclear export of unspliced and incompletely spliced viral mRNAs
   2058..2175    +  misc_feature   cPPT/CTS: central polypurine tract and central termination sequence of HIV-1
   2223..3401    +  promoter       EF-1α promoter: strong constitutive promoter for human elongation factor EF-1α
   3422..3442    +  protein_bind   attB1: mutant version of attB; core recombination site for the Gateway® BP reaction BP Clonase™
   3448..7212    +  CDS            ERBB2: ERBB2_HUMAN - Also known as HER2, MLN19, NEU, NGL. Experimental evidence at protein level: Swiss-Prot protein existence level 1. In the nucleus is involved in transcriptional regulation. Associates with the 5'-TCAAATTC-3' sequence in the PTGS2/COX-2 promoter and activates its transcription. Implicated in transcriptional activation of CDKN1A; the function involves STAT3 and SRC. Involved in the transcription of rRNA genes by RNA Pol I and enhances protein synthesis and cell growth. From Homo sapiens (Human).
   7217..7241    -  protein_bind   attB2: mutant version of attB; recombination site for the Gateway® BP reaction BP Clonase™
   7249..7267    +  promoter       T3 promoter: promoter for bacteriophage T3 RNA polymerase
   7293..7311    -  promoter       T7 promoter: promoter for bacteriophage T7 RNA polymerase
   7317..7335    -  protein_bind   attB4 (fragment): mutant version of attB; core recombination site for the Gateway® BP reaction BP Clonase™
   7391..7432    +  CDS            V5 tag: epitope tag from simian virus 5
   7558..8020    +  misc_feature   IRES: internal ribosome entry site (IRES) of the encephalomyocarditis virus (EMCV)
   8034..8631    +  CDS            PuroR (fragment): puromycin N-acetyltransferase; pac from Streptomyces; confers resistance to puromycin
   8647..9235    +  misc_feature   WPRE: woodchuck hepatitis virus posttranscriptional regulatory element
   9243..9308    +  CDS            nef (fragment): NEF_HV1Z2 - Experimental evidence at protein level: Swiss-Prot protein existence level 1. Extracellular Nef protein targets CD4(+) T-lymphocytes for apoptosis by interacting with CXCR4 surface receptors. From Human immunodeficiency virus type 1 group M subtype D (isolate Z2/CDC-Z34) (HIV-1).
   9310..9543    +  LTR            3' LTR (ΔU3): self-inactivating 3' long terminal repeat (LTR) from HIV-1
   9748..9852    +  promoter       AmpR promoter: bla
   9853..10713   +  CDS            AmpR: β-lactamase; bla; confers resistance to ampicillin, carbenicillin, and related antibiotics
  10884..11472   +  rep_origin     ori: high-copy-number ColE1/pMB1/pBR322/pUC origin of replication
  11655..11709   +  CDS            lacI (fragment): lac repressor; lacI; The lac repressor binds to the lac operator to inhibit transcription in E. coli. This inhibition can be relieved by adding lactose or isopropyl-β-D-thiogalactopyranoside (IPTG).
  11715..11808   +  rep_origin     SV40 ori (fragment): SV40 origin of replication
  11833..11870   +  CDS            lacI (fragment): lac repressor; lacI; The lac repressor binds to the lac operator to inhibit transcription in E. coli. This inhibition can be relieved by adding lactose or isopropyl-β-D-thiogalactopyranoside (IPTG).
  11883..11904   +  protein_bind   CAP binding site: CAP binding activates transcription in the presence of cAMP. E. coli catabolite activator protein
  11919..11949   +  promoter       lac promoter: promoter for the E. coli lac operon
  11953..11975   +  protein_bind   lac operator (fragment): The lac repressor binds to the lac operator to inhibit transcription in E. coli. This inhibition can be relieved by adding lactose or isopropyl-β-D-thiogalactopyranoside (IPTG). lac repressor encoded by lacI
  12007..12090   +  polyA_signal   SV40 poly(A) signal (fragment): SV40 polyadenylation signal
  12257..329     +  CDS            nef (fragment) (across the origin): NEF_HV1BR - Experimental evidence at protein level: Swiss-Prot protein existence level 1. Extracellular Nef protein targets CD4(+) T-lymphocytes for apoptosis by interacting with CXCR4 surface receptors (PubMed:14990729). From Human immunodeficiency virus type 1 group M subtype B (isolate BRU/LAI) (HIV-1).
