[The description below was written by a language model from this plasmid's Addgene catalogue record and pLannotate feature annotations shown in this document.]
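Description:
pHAGE-ERBB2-G776S is a lentiviral expression plasmid built on the pHAGE backbone, carrying the human ERBB2 (HER2) open reading frame with a G776S substitution. It is propagated in E. coli through a high-copy ColE1/pUC-type origin with ampicillin selection (AmpR, β-lactamase). The viral portion is HIV-1 derived. It comprises a truncated 5' LTR, the Ψ packaging signal with an adjoining gag fragment, the Rev response element for Rev-dependent nuclear export of the genomic RNA, and the cPPT/CTS element. A 3' LTR with a U3 deletion makes the integrated provirus self-inactivating. Because the plasmid carries only fragments of viral genes, the packaging and envelope functions needed to make particles must be supplied in trans.

Between the LTRs, the constitutive human EF-1α promoter drives the ERBB2 coding sequence. This sequence is flanked by attB1 and attB2 sites, consistent with the recorded Gateway cloning of the insert. Downstream lie short T3 and T7 promoter sequences, an attB4 fragment and a V5 epitope tag. The record does not say whether the V5 tag is fused in frame to ERBB2, so a tagged product should not be assumed. An EMCV IRES then directs translation of puromycin N-acetyltransferase from the same transcript, which allows puromycin selection of transduced mammalian cells. A WPRE ahead of the 3' LTR enhances transcript expression. Fragments of lac regulatory elements, the SV40 origin and the SV40 poly(A) signal in the backbone appear to be vector remnants.

The stated purpose is lentiviral expression of ERBB2 G776S. The plasmid was deposited with a study that systematically annotated the function of somatic cancer mutations, which suggests use in stably expressing this variant in cells to assess its functional effects.
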