Addgene plasmid #116332: pHAGE-ERBB2-G776S
Purpose: Lentiviral expression of ERBB2 G776S
Depositing lab: Gordon Mills & Kenneth Scott. Depositing organization: Baylor College of Medicine. Publication: Systematic Functional Annotation of Somatic Mutations in Cancer. Ng PK, Li J, Jeong KJ, Shao S, Chen H, Tsang YH, Sengupta S, Wang Z, Bhavana VH, Tran R, Soewito S, Minussi DC, Moreno D, Kong K, Dogruluk T, Lu H, Gao J, Tokheim C, Zhou DC, Johnson AM, Zeng J, Ip CKM, Ju Z, Wester M, Yu S, Li Y, Vellano CP, Schultz N, Karchin R, Ding L, Lu Y, Cheung LWT, Chen K, Shaw KR, Meric-Bernstam F, Scott KL, Yi S, Sahni N, Liang H, Mills GB. Cancer Cell. 2018 Mar 12;33(3):450-462.e10. doi: 10.1016/j.ccell.2018.01.021. PubMed 29533785.
Backbone
  Vector backbone: pHAGE
  Vector type: Lentiviral
Growth in bacteria
  Bacterial resistance: Ampicillin, 100 μg/mL
  Growth temperature: 37°C
  Growth strain: Stbl3
  Copy number: High Copy
Gene/Insert
  Gene/Insert name: ERBB2
  Species: H. sapiens (human)
  Mutation: G776S
  Entrez Gene: ERBB2 (a.k.a. CD340, HER-2, HER-2/neu, HER2, MLN 19, MLN-19, NEU, NGL, TKR1, VSCN2, c-ERB-2, c-ERB2, p185(erbB2))
  Cloning method: Gateway Cloning
Terms and licenses: Academic/Nonprofit Terms; Industry Terms: Not Available to Industry
How to cite: pHAGE-ERBB2-G776S was a gift from Gordon Mills & Kenneth Scott (Addgene plasmid # 116332 ; http://n2t.net/addgene:116332 ; RRID:Addgene_116332)
