>Addgene plasmid #116332 | pHAGE-ERBB2-G776S | depositor partial sequence | sequence record 219206 | insert
ATGGAGCTGGCGGCCTTGTGCCGCTGGGGGCTCCTCCTCGCCCTCTTGCCCCCCGGAGCCGCGAGCACCC
AAGTGTGCACCGGCACAGACATGAAGCTGCGGCTCCCTGCCAGTCCCGAGACCCACCTGGACATGCTCCG
CCACCTCTACCAGGGCTGCCAGGTGGTGCAGGGAAACCTGGAACTCACCTACCTGCCCACCAATGCCAGC
CTGTCCTTCCTGCAGGATATCCAGGAGGTGCAGGGCTACGTGCTCATCGCTCACAACCAAGTGAGGCAGG
TCCCACTGCAGAGGCTGCGGATTGTGCGAGGCACCCAGCTCTTTGAGGACAACTATGCCCTGGCCGTGCT
AGACAATGGAGACCCGCTGAACAATACCACCCCTGTCACAGGGGCCTCCCCAGGAGGCCTGCGGGAGCTG
CAGCTTCGAAGCCTCACAGAGATCTTGAAAGGAGGGGTCTTGATCCAGCGGAACCCCCAGCTCTGCTACC
AGGACACGATTTTGTGGAAGGACATCTTCCACAAGAACAACCAGCTGGCTCTCACACTGATAGACACCAA
CCGCTCTCGGGCCTGCCACCCCTGTTCTCCGATGTGTAAGGGCTCCCGCTGCTGGGGAGAGAGTTCTGAG
GATTGTCAGAGCCTGACGCGCACTGTCTGTGCCGGTGGCTGTGCCCGCTGCAAGGGGCCACTGCCCACTG
ACTGCTGCCATGAGCAGTGTGCTGCCGGCTGCACGGGCCCCAAGCACTCTGACTGCCTGGCCTGCCTCCA
CTTCAACCACAGTGGCATCTGTGAGCTGCACTGCCCAGCCCTGGTCACCTACAACACAGACACGTTTGAG
TCCATGCCCAATCCCGAGGGCCGGTATACATTCGGCGCCAGCTGTGTGACTGCCTGTCCCTACAACTACC
TTTCTACGGACGTGGGATCCTGCACCCTCGTCTGCCCCCTGCACAACCAAGAGGTGACAGCAGAGGATGG
AACACAGCGGTGTGAGAAGTGCAGCAAGCCCTGTGCCCGAGTGTGCTATGGTCTGGGCATGGAGCACTTG
CGAGAGGTGAGGGCAGTTACCAGTGCCAATATCCAGGAGTTTGCTGGCTGCAAGAAGATCTTTGGGAGCC
TGGCATTTCTGCCGGAGAGCTTTGATGGGGACCCAGCCTCCAACACTGCCCCGCTCCAGCCAGAGCAGCT
CCAAGTGTTTGAGACTCTGGAAGAGATCACAGGTTACCTATACATCTCAGCATGGCCGGACAGCCTGCCT
GACCTCAGCGTCTTCCAGAACCTGCAAGTAATCCGGGGACGAATTCTGCACAATGGCGCCTACTCGCTGA
CCCTGCAAGGGCTGGGCATCAGCTGGCTGGGGCTGCGCTCACTGAGGGAACTGGGCAGTGGACTGGCCCT
CATCCACCATAACACCCACCTCTGCTTCGTGCACACGGTGCCCTGGGACCAGCTCTTTCGGAACCCGCAC
CAAGCTCTGCTCCACACTGCCAACCGGCCAGAGGACGAGTGTGTGGGCGAGGGCCTGGCCTGCCACCAGC
TGTGCGCCCGAGGGCACTGCTGGGGTCCAGGGCCCACCCAGTGTGTCAACTGCAGCCAGTTCCTTCGGGG
CCAGGAGTGCGTGGAGGAATGCCGAGTACTGCAGGGGCTCCCCAGGGAGTATGTGAATGCCAGGCACTGT
TTGCCGTGCCACCCTGAGTGTCAGCCCCAGAATGGCTCAGTGACCTGTTTTGGACCGGAGGCTGACCAGT
GTGTGGCCTGTGCCCACTATAAGGACCCTCCCTTCTGCGTGGCCCGCTGCCCCAGCGGTGTGAAACCTGA
CCTCTCCTACATGCCCATCTGGAAGTTTCCAGATGAGGAGGGCGCATGCCAGCCTTGCCCCATCAACTGC
ACCCACTCCTGTGTGGACCTGGATGACAAGGGCTGCCCCGCCGAGCAGAGAGCCAGCCCTCTGACGTCCA
TCATCTCTGCGGTGGTTGGCATTCTGCTGGTCGTGGTCTTGGGGGTGGTCTTTGGGATCCTCATCAAGCG
ACGGCAGCAGAAGATCCGGAAGTACACGATGCGGAGACTGCTGCAGGAAACGGAGCTGGTGGAGCCGCTG
ACACCTAGCGGAGCGATGCCCAACCAGGCGCAGATGCGGATCCTGAAAGAGACGGAGCTGAGGAAGGTGA
AGGTGCTTGGATCTGGCGCTTTTGGCACAGTCTACAAGGGCATCTGGATCCCTGATGGGGAGAATGTGAA
AATTCCAGTGGCCATCAAAGTGTTGAGGGAAAACACATCCCCCAAAGCCAACAAAGAAATCTTAGACGAA
GCATACGTGATGGCTAGTGTGGGCTCCCCATATGTCTCCCGCCTTCTGGGCATCTGCCTGACATCCACGG
TGCAGCTGGTGACACAGCTTATGCCCTATGGCTGCCTCTTAGACCATGTCCGGGAAAACCGCGGACGCCT
GGGCTCCCAGGACCTGCTGAACTGGTGTATGCAGATTGCCAAGGGGATGAGCTACCTGGAGGATGTGCGG
CTCGTACACAGGGACTTGGCCGCTCGGAACGTGCTGGTCAAGAGTCCCAACCATGTCAAAATTACAGACT
TCGGGCTGGCTCGGCTGCTGGACATTGACGAGACAGAGTACCATGCAGATGGGGGCAAGGTGCCCATCAA
GTGGATGGCGCTGGAGTCCATTCTCCGCCGGCGGTTCACCCACCAGAGTGATGTGTGGAGTTATGGTGTG
ACTGTGTGGGAGCTGATGACTTTTGGGGCCAAACCTTACGATGGGATCCCAGCCCGGGAGATCCCTGACC
TGCTGGAAAAGGGGGAGCGGCTGCCCCAGCCCCCCATCTGCACCATTGATGTCTACATGATCATGGTCAA
ATGTTGGATGATTGACTCTGAATGTCGGCCAAGATTCCGGGAGTTGGTGTCTGAATTCTCCCGCATGGCC
AGGGACCCCCAGCGCTTTGTGGTCATCCAGAATGAGGACTTGGGCCCAGCCAGTCCCTTGGACAGCACCT
TCTACCGCTCACTGCTGGAGGACGATGACATGGGGGACCTGGTGGATGCTGAGGAGTATCTGGTACCCCA
GCAGGGCTTCTTCTGTCCAGACCCTGCCCCGGGCGCTGGGGGCATGGTCCACCACAGGCACCGCAGCTCA
TCTACCAGGAGTGGCGGTGGGGACCTGACACTAGGGCTGGAGCCCTCTGAAGAGGAGGCCCCCAGGTCTC
CACTGGCACCCTCCGAAGGGGCTGGCTCCGATGTATTTGATGGTGACCTGGGAATGGGGGCAGCCAAGGG
GCTGCAAAGCCTCCCCACACATGACCCCAGCCCTCTACAGCGGTACAGTGAGGACCCCACAGTACCCCTG
CCCTCTGAGACTGATGGCTACGTTGCCCCCCTGACCTGCAGCCCCCAGCCTGAATATGTGAACCAGCCAG
ATGTTCGGCCCCAGCCCCCTTCGCCCCGAGAGGGCCCTCTGCCTGCTGCCCGACCTGCTGGTGCCACTCT
GGAAAGGCCCAAGACTCTCTCCCCAGGGAAGAATGGGGTCGTCAAAGACGTTTTTGCCTTTGGGGGTGCC
GTGGAGAACCCCGAGTACTTGACACCCCAGGGAGGAGCTGCCCCTCAGCCCCACCCTCCTCCTGCCTTCA
GCCCAGCCTTCGACAACCTCTATTACTGGGACCAGGACCCACCAGAGCGGGGGGCTCCACCCAGCACCTT
CAAAGGGACACCTACGGCAGAGAACCCAGAGTACCTGGGTCTGGACGTGCCAGTGTGA
